Addgene plasmid #107538: pTE3329
Purpose: Expresses Lb crRNA and human codon optimized LbCpf1(RR mutant) in mammalian cells.
Depositing lab: Ervin Welker. Publication: Mb- and FnCpf1 nucleases are active in mammalian cells: activities and PAM preferences of four wild-type Cpf1 nucleases and of their altered PAM specificity variants. Toth E, Czene BC, Kulcsar PI, Krausz SL, Talas A, Nyeste A, Varga E, Huszar K, Weinhardt N, Ligeti Z, Borsy AE, Fodor E, Welker E. Nucleic Acids Res. 2018 Sep 20. pii: 5103950. doi: 10.1093/nar/gky815. PubMed 30239882.
Backbone
  Vector backbone: pcDNA3.1
  Backbone size w/o insert (bp): 4642
  Total vector size (bp): 9483
  Vector type: Mammalian Expression
  Selectable markers: Neomycin (select with G418)
Growth in bacteria
  Bacterial resistance: Ampicillin, 100 μg/mL
  Growth temperature: 37°C
  Growth strain: DH5alpha
  Copy number: High Copy
Gene/Insert 1
  Gene/Insert name: Lb crRNA (alt name: CRISPR RNA for Lachnospiraceae bacterium Cpf1 nuclease)
  Insert size (bp): 48
  Promoter: human U6
  Cloning method: Unknown
  Sequencing primers: 5′ AAAACAGGAAGGCAAAATGC
Gene/Insert 2
  Gene/Insert name: hLbCpf1(RR mutant) (alt name: human codon optimized Lachnospiraceae bacterium Cpf1 nuclease (RR mutant))
  Insert size (bp): 3870
  Mutation: G532R, K595R
  Promoter: CMV
  Tag / fusion protein: NLS (C terminal on insert); 3xHA (C terminal on insert); SV40 NLS (N terminal on insert)
  Cloning method: Unknown
  Sequencing primers: 5′ CGCAAATGGGCGGTAGGCGTG; 3′ TAGAAGGCACAGTCGAGG
Terms and licenses: Academic/Nonprofit Terms; Industry Terms: Not Available to Industry
How to cite: pTE3329 was a gift from Ervin Welker (Addgene plasmid # 107538 ; http://n2t.net/addgene:107538 ; RRID:Addgene_107538)
