[The description below was written by a language model from this plasmid's Addgene catalogue record and pLannotate feature annotations shown in this document.]
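Description:
pTE3329 is a mammalian expression plasmid of roughly 9.5 kb built on the pcDNA3.1 backbone that delivers both components of a Cpf1 (Cas12a) genome-editing system from a single vector. It is maintained in E. coli through a high-copy ColE1/pUC-type origin and an ampicillin resistance gene. An SV40 promoter-driven neo cassette with an SV40 polyadenylation signal allows G418 selection of transfected mammalian cells. An f1 origin and short lac-region remnants are also carried over from the backbone.

The main payload is a human codon-optimized Lachnospiraceae bacterium Cpf1 nuclease carrying the G532R and K595R substitutions (the "RR" variant), one of the altered PAM specificity variants examined in the associated study. Its transcription is driven by the CMV enhancer/promoter and terminated by the bGH polyadenylation signal, and a T7 promoter lies upstream of the coding sequence. The record lists an N-terminal SV40 NLS, although the feature table does not annotate it. The table does confirm a C-terminal nucleoplasmin NLS followed by a 3xHA epitope tag, giving nuclear targeting and a handle for immunodetection.

A separate human U6 RNA polymerase III promoter lies upstream of the CMV unit in the opposite orientation, and according to the catalogue entry it drives the 48 bp Lb crRNA insert. The crRNA itself is not annotated in the feature table, and the record does not state whether it carries a specific spacer or a cloning site for one. The plasmid is intended for co-expressing the crRNA and the RR-mutant nuclease in mammalian cells, for example to assess nuclease activity and PAM preference.
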