Features (pLannotate 1.2.2; 23 found; start..end, strand, type, name):
     28..80      -  misc_feature   bom (fragment): basis of mobility region from pBR322
    222..462     -  promoter       U6 promoter: RNA polymerase III promoter for human U6 snRNA
    525..828     +  enhancer       CMV enhancer: human cytomegalovirus immediate early enhancer
    829..1032    +  promoter       CMV promoter: human cytomegalovirus (CMV) immediate early promoter
   1028..1061    +  LTR            5' LTR (truncated) (fragment): truncated 5' long terminal repeat (LTR) from HIV-1
   1077..1095    +  promoter       T7 promoter: promoter for bacteriophage T7 RNA polymerase
   1188..4868    +  CDS            LbCpf1: CRISPR-associated protein from Lachnospiraceae bacterium ND2006 (Zetsche et al., 2015)
   4869..4916    +  CDS            nucleoplasmin NLS: bipartite nuclear localization signal from nucleoplasmin
   4923..5003    +  CDS            3xHA: three tandem HA epitope tags
   5083..5307    +  polyA_signal   bGH poly(A) signal: bovine growth hormone polyadenylation signal
   5311..5332    +  promoter       SV40 promoter (fragment): SV40 enhancer and early promoter
   5353..5781    +  rep_origin     f1 ori (sequence partly withheld): f1 bacteriophage origin of replication; arrow indicates direction of (+) strand synthesis
   5795..6124    +  promoter       SV40 promoter: SV40 enhancer and early promoter
   6191..6982    +  CDS            neo: KKA2_KLEPN - Also known as kan, nptII. Experimental evidence at protein level: Swiss-Prot protein existence level 1. Resistance to kanamycin, neomycin, paromomycin, ribostamycin, butirosin and gentamicin B. From Klebsiella pneumoniae.
   7006..7164    +  CDS            ble (fragment): BLE_KLEPN - Experimental evidence at protein level: Swiss-Prot protein existence level 1. Binding protein with a strong affinity to the bleomycin family of antibiotics. Binds to CL990; an antimitotic-antibiotic compound. From Klebsiella pneumoniae.
   7159..7280    +  polyA_signal   SV40 poly(A) signal: SV40 polyadenylation signal
   7353..7369    -  protein_bind   lac operator: The lac repressor binds to the lac operator to inhibit transcription in E. coli. This inhibition can be relieved by adding lactose or isopropyl-β-D-thiogalactopyranoside (IPTG). lac repressor encoded by lacI
   7377..7407    -  promoter       lac promoter: promoter for the E. coli lac operon
   7422..7443    -  protein_bind   CAP binding site: CAP binding activates transcription in the presence of cAMP. E. coli catabolite activator protein
   7456..7548    -  CDS            lacI (fragment): lac repressor; lacI; The lac repressor binds to the lac operator to inhibit transcription in E. coli. This inhibition can be relieved by adding lactose or isopropyl-β-D-thiogalactopyranoside (IPTG).
   7731..8319    -  rep_origin     ori: high-copy-number ColE1/pMB1/pBR322/pUC origin of replication
   8490..9350    -  CDS            AmpR: β-lactamase; bla; confers resistance to ampicillin, carbenicillin, and related antibiotics
   9351..9455    -  promoter       AmpR promoter: bla
>Addgene plasmid #107538 | pTE3329 | addgene full sequence | sequence record 207235 | Addgene NGS Result
GACGGATCGGGAGATCTCCCGATCCCCTATGGTGCACTCTCAGTACAATCTGCTCTGATGCCGCATAGTT
AAGCCAGTATCTGCTCCCTGCTTGTGTGTTGGAGGTCGCTGAGTAGTGCGCGAGCAAAATTTAAGCTACA
ACAAGGCAAGGCTTGACCGACAATTAAAAAAGGAGACGGGATCCCGTCTCCATCTACACTTAGTAGAAAT
TACGGTGTTTCGTCCTTTCCACAAGATATATAAAGCCAAGAAATCGAAATACTTTCAAGTTACGGTAAGC
ATATGATAGTCCATTTTAAAACATAATTTTAAAACTGCAAACTACCCAAGAAATTATTACTTTCTACGTC
ACGTATTTTGTACTAATATCTTTGTGTTTACAGTCAAATTAATTCCAATTATCTCTCTAACAGCCTTGTA
TCGTATATGCAAATATGAAGGAATCATGGGAAATAGGCCCTCACTAGTTATTAATAGTAATCAATTACGG
GGTCATTAGTTCATAGCCCATATATGGAGTTCCGCGTTACATAACTTACGGTAAATGGCCCGCCTGGCTG
ACCGCCCAACGACCCCCGCCCATTGACGTCAATAATGACGTATGTTCCCATAGTAACGCCAATAGGGACT
TTCCATTGACGTCAATGGGTGGAGTATTTACGGTAAACTGCCCACTTGGCAGTACATCAAGTGTATCATA
TGCCAAGTACGCCCCCTATTGACGTCAATGACGGTAAATGGCCCGCCTGGCATTATGCCCAGTACATGAC
CTTATGGGACTTTCCTACTTGGCAGTACATCTACGTATTAGTCATCGCTATTACCATGGTGATGCGGTTT
TGGCAGTACATCAATGGGCGTGGATAGCGGTTTGACTCACGGGGATTTCCAAGTCTCCACCCCATTGACG
TCAATGGGAGTTTGTTTTGGCACCAAAATCAACGGGACTTTCCAAAATGTCGTAACAACTCCGCCCCATT
GACGCAAATGGGCGGTAGGCGTGTACGGTGGGAGGTCTATATAAGCAGAGCTCTCTGGCTAACTAGAGAA
CCCACTGCTTACTGGCTTATCGAAATTAATACGACTCACTATAGGGAGACCCAAGCTGGCTAGCGTTTAA
ACTTAAGCTTGCCACCATGGCCCCAAAGAAGAAGCGGAAGGTCGGTATCCACGGAGTCCCAGCAGCCAGC
AAGCTGGAGAAGTTTACAAACTGCTACTCCCTGTCTAAGACCCTGAGGTTCAAGGCCATCCCTGTGGGCA
AGACCCAGGAGAACATCGACAATAAGCGGCTGCTGGTGGAGGACGAGAAGAGAGCCGAGGATTATAAGGG
CGTGAAGAAGCTGCTGGATCGCTACTATCTGTCTTTTATCAACGACGTGCTGCACAGCATCAAGCTGAAG
AATCTGAACAATTACATCAGCCTGTTCCGGAAGAAAACCAGAACCGAGAAGGAGAATAAGGAGCTGGAGA
ACCTGGAGATCAATCTGCGGAAGGAGATCGCCAAGGCCTTCAAGGGCAACGAGGGCTACAAGTCCCTGTT
TAAGAAGGATATCATCGAGACAATCCTGCCAGAGTTCCTGGACGATAAGGACGAGATCGCCCTGGTGAAC
AGCTTCAATGGCTTTACCACAGCCTTCACCGGCTTCTTTGATAACAGAGAGAATATGTTTTCCGAGGAGG
CCAAGAGCACATCCATCGCCTTCAGGTGTATCAACGAGAATCTGACCCGCTACATCTCTAATATGGACAT
CTTCGAGAAGGTGGACGCCATCTTTGATAAGCACGAGGTGCAGGAGATCAAGGAGAAGATCCTGAACAGC
GACTATGATGTGGAGGATTTCTTTGAGGGCGAGTTCTTTAACTTTGTGCTGACACAGGAGGGCATCGACG
TGTATAACGCCATCATCGGCGGCTTCGTGACCGAGAGCGGCGAGAAGATCAAGGGCCTGAACGAGTACAT
CAACCTGTATAATCAGAAAACCAAGCAGAAGCTGCCTAAGTTTAAGCCACTGTATAAGCAGGTGCTGAGC
GATCGGGAGTCTCTGAGCTTCTACGGCGAGGGCTATACATCCGATGAGGAGGTGCTGGAGGTGTTTAGAA
ACACCCTGAACAAGAACAGCGAGATCTTCAGCTCCATCAAGAAGCTGGAGAAGCTGTTCAAGAATTTTGA
CGAGTACTCTAGCGCCGGCATCTTTGTGAAGAACGGCCCCGCCATCAGCACAATCTCCAAGGATATCTTC
GGCGAGTGGAACGTGATCCGGGACAAGTGGAATGCCGAGTATGACGATATCCACCTGAAGAAGAAGGCCG
TGGTGACCGAGAAGTACGAGGACGATCGGAGAAAGTCCTTCAAGAAGATCGGCTCCTTTTCTCTGGAGCA
GCTGCAGGAGTACGCCGACGCCGATCTGTCTGTGGTGGAGAAGCTGAAGGAGATCATCATCCAGAAGGTG
GATGAGATCTACAAGGTGTATGGCTCCTCTGAGAAGCTGTTCGACGCCGATTTTGTGCTGGAGAAGAGCC
TGAAGAAGAACGACGCCGTGGTGGCCATCATGAAGGACCTGCTGGATTCTGTGAAGAGCTTCGAGAATTA
CATCAAGGCCTTCTTTGGCGAGGGCAAGGAGACAAACAGGGACGAGTCCTTCTATGGCGATTTTGTGCTG
GCCTACGACATCCTGCTGAAGGTGGACCACATCTACGATGCCATCCGCAATTATGTGACCCAGAAGCCCT
ACTCTAAGGATAAGTTCAAGCTGTATTTTCAGAACCCTCAGTTCATGCGCGGCTGGGACAAGGATAAGGA
GACAGACTATCGGGCCACCATCCTGAGATACGGCTCCAAGTACTATCTGGCCATCATGGATAAGAAGTAC
GCCAAGTGCCTGCAGAAGATCGACAAGGACGATGTGAACGGCAATTACGAGAAGATCAACTATAAGCTGC
TGCCCGGCCCTAATAAGATGCTGCCAAGGGTGTTCTTTTCTAAGAAGTGGATGGCCTACTATAACCCCAG
CGAGGACATCCAGAAGATCTACAAGAATGGCACATTCAAGAAGGGCGATATGTTTAACCTGAATGACTGT
CACAAGCTGATCGACTTCTTTAAGGATAGCATCTCCCGGTATCCAAAGTGGTCCAATGCCTACGATTTCA
ACTTTTCTGAGACAGAGAAGTATAAGGACATCGCCGGCTTTTACAGAGAGGTGGAGGAGCAGGGCTATAA
GGTGAGCTTCGAGTCTGCCAGCAAGAAGGAGGTGGATAAGCTGGTGGAGGAGGGCAAGCTGTATATGTTC
CAGATCTATAACAAGGACTTTTCCGATAAGTCTCACGGCACACCCAATCTGCACACCATGTACTTCAAGC
TGCTGTTTGACGAGAACAATCACGGACAGATCAGGCTGAGCGGAGGAGCAGAGCTGTTCATGAGGCGCGC
CTCCCTGAAGAAGGAGGAGCTGGTGGTGCACCCAGCCAACTCCCCTATCGCCAACAAGAATCCAGATAAT
CCCAAGAAAACCACAACCCTGTCCTACGACGTGTATAAGGATAAGAGGTTTTCTGAGGACCAGTACGAGC
TGCACATCCCAATCGCCATCAATAAGTGCCCCAAGAACATCTTCAAGATCAATACAGAGGTGCGCGTGCT
GCTGAAGCACGACGATAACCCCTATGTGATCGGCATCGATAGGGGCGAGCGCAATCTGCTGTATATCGTG
GTGGTGGACGGCAAGGGCAACATCGTGGAGCAGTATTCCCTGAACGAGATCATCAACAACTTCAACGGCA
TCAGGATCAAGACAGATTACCACTCTCTGCTGGACAAGAAGGAGAAGGAGAGGTTCGAGGCCCGCCAGAA
CTGGACCTCCATCGAGAATATCAAGGAGCTGAAGGCCGGCTATATCTCTCAGGTGGTGCACAAGATCTGC
GAGCTGGTGGAGAAGTACGATGCCGTGATCGCCCTGGAGGACCTGAACTCTGGCTTTAAGAATAGCCGCG
TGAAGGTGGAGAAGCAGGTGTATCAGAAGTTCGAGAAGATGCTGATCGATAAGCTGAACTACATGGTGGA
CAAGAAGTCTAATCCTTGTGCAACAGGCGGCGCCCTGAAGGGCTATCAGATCACCAATAAGTTCGAGAGC
TTTAAGTCCATGTCTACCCAGAACGGCTTCATCTTTTACATCCCTGCCTGGCTGACATCCAAGATCGATC
CATCTACCGGCTTTGTGAACCTGCTGAAAACCAAGTATACCAGCATCGCCGATTCCAAGAAGTTCATCAG
CTCCTTTGACAGGATCATGTACGTGCCCGAGGAGGATCTGTTCGAGTTTGCCCTGGACTATAAGAACTTC
TCTCGCACAGACGCCGATTACATCAAGAAGTGGAAGCTGTACTCCTACGGCAACCGGATCAGAATCTTCC
GGAATCCTAAGAAGAACAACGTGTTCGACTGGGAGGAGGTGTGCCTGACCAGCGCCTATAAGGAGCTGTT
CAACAAGTACGGCATCAATTATCAGCAGGGCGATATCAGAGCCCTGCTGTGCGAGCAGTCCGACAAGGCC
TTCTACTCTAGCTTTATGGCCCTGATGAGCCTGATGCTGCAGATGCGGAACAGCATCACAGGCCGCACCG
ACGTGGATTTTCTGATCAGCCCTGTGAAGAACTCCGACGGCATCTTCTACGATAGCCGGAACTATGAGGC
CCAGGAGAATGCCATCCTGCCAAAGAACGCCGACGCCAATGGCGCCTATAACATCGCCAGAAAGGTGCTG
TGGGCCATCGGCCAGTTCAAGAAGGCCGAGGACGAGAAGCTGGATAAGGTGAAGATCGCCATCTCTAACA
AGGAGTGGCTGGAGTACGCCCAGACCAGCGTGAAGCACAAAAGGCCGGCGGCCACGAAAAAGGCCGGCCA
GGCAAAAAAGAAAAAGGGATCCTACCCATACGATGTTCCAGATTACGCTTATCCCTACGACGTGCCTGAT
TATGCATACCCATATGATGTCCCCGACTATGCCTAAGAATTCTGCAGATATCCAGCACAGTGGCGGCCGC
TCGAGTCTAGAGGGCCCGTTTAAACCCGCTGATCAGCCTCGACTGTGCCTTCTAGTTGCCAGCCATCTGT
TGTTTGCCCCTCCCCCGTGCCTTCCTTGACCCTGGAAGGTGCCACTCCCACTGTCCTTTCCTAATAAAAT
GAGGAAATTGCATCGCATTGTCTGAGTAGGTGTCATTCTATTCTGGGGGGTGGGGTGGGGCAGGACAGCA
AGGGGGAGGATTGGGAAGACAATAGCAGGCATGCTGGGGATGCGGTGGGCTCTATGGCTTCTGAGGCGGA
AAGAACCAGCTGGGGCTCTAGGGGGTATCCCC
[124 nt withheld, positions 5353-5476]
C
[91 nt withheld, positions 5478-5568]
A
[49 nt withheld, positions 5570-5618]
CCTTTGACGTTGGAGTCCACGTTCTTT
[37 nt withheld, positions 5646-5682]
ACCCTATCTCGGTCTATTCTTTTGATTTATAAGGGATTTTGCCGATTTCGGCCTATTGGTTAAAAAATGA
GCTGATTTAACAAAAATTTAACGCGAATTAATTCTGTGGAATGTGTGTCAGTTAGGGTGTGGAAAGTCCC
CAGGCTCCCCAGCAGGCAGAAGTATGCAAAGCATGCATCTCAATTAGTCAGCAACCAGGTGTGGAAAGTC
CCCAGGCTCCCCAGCAGGCAGAAGTATGCAAAGCATGCATCTCAATTAGTCAGCAACCATAGTCCCGCCC
CTAACTCCGCCCATCCCGCCCCTAACTCCGCCCAGTTCCGCCCATTCTCCGCCCCATGGCTGACTAATTT
TTTTTATTTATGCAGAGGCCGAGGCCGCCTCTGCCTCTGAGCTATTCCAGAAGTAGTGAGGAGGCTTTTT
TGGAGGCCTAGGCTTTTGCAAAAAGCTCCCGGGAGCTTGTATATCCATTTTCGGATCTGATCAAGAGACA
GGATGAGGATCGTTTCGCATGATTGAACAAGATGGATTGCACGCAGGTTCTCCGGCCGCTTGGGTGGAGA
GGCTATTCGGCTATGACTGGGCACAACAGACAATCGGCTGCTCTGATGCCGCCGTGTTCCGGCTGTCAGC
GCAGGGGCGCCCGGTTCTTTTTGTCAAGACCGACCTGTCCGGTGCCCTGAATGAACTGCAGGACGAGGCA
GCGCGGCTATCGTGGCTGGCCACGACGGGCGTTCCTTGCGCAGCTGTGCTCGACGTTGTCACTGAAGCGG
GAAGGGACTGGCTGCTATTGGGCGAAGTGCCGGGGCAGGATCTCCTGTCATCTCACCTTGCTCCTGCCGA
GAAAGTATCCATCATGGCTGATGCAATGCGGCGGCTGCATACGCTTGATCCGGCTACCTGCCCATTCGAC
CACCAAGCGAAACATCGCATCGAGCGAGCACGTACTCGGATGGAAGCCGGTCTTGTCGATCAGGATGATC
TGGACGAAGAGCATCAGGGGCTCGCGCCAGCCGAACTGTTCGCCAGGCTCAAGGCGCGCATGCCCGACGG
CGAGGATCTCGTCGTGACCCATGGCGATGCCTGCTTGCCGAATATCATGGTGGAAAATGGCCGCTTTTCT
GGATTCATCGACTGTGGCCGGCTGGGTGTGGCGGACCGCTATCAGGACATAGCGTTGGCTACCCGTGATA
TTGCTGAAGAGCTTGGCGGCGAATGGGCTGACCGCTTCCTCGTGCTTTACGGTATCGCCGCTCCCGATTC
GCAGCGCATCGCCTTCTATCGCCTTCTTGACGAGTTCTTCTGAGCGGGACTCTGGGGTTCGAAATGACCG
ACCAAGCGACGCCCAACCTGCCATCACGAGATTTCGATTCCACCGCCGCCTTCTATGAAAGGTTGGGCTT
CGGAATCGTTTTCCGGGACGCCGGCTGGATGATCCTCCAGCGCGGGGATCTCATGCTGGAGTTCTTCGCC
CACCCCAACTTGTTTATTGCAGCTTATAATGGTTACAAATAAAGCAATAGCATCACAAATTTCACAAATA
AAGCATTTTTTTCACTGCATTCTAGTTGTGGTTTGTCCAAACTCATCAATGTATCTTATCATGTCTGTAT
ACCGTCGACCTCTAGCTAGAGCTTGGCGTAATCATGGTCATAGCTGTTTCCTGTGTGAAATTGTTATCCG
CTCACAATTCCACACAACATACGAGCCGGAAGCATAAAGTGTAAAGCCTGGGGTGCCTAATGAGTGAGCT
AACTCACATTAATTGCGTTGCGCTCACTGCCCGCTTTCCAGTCGGGAAACCTGTCGTGCCAGCTGCATTA
ATGAATCGGCCAACGCGCGGGGAGAGGCGGTTTGCGTATTGGGCGCTCTTCCGCTTCCTCGCTCACTGAC
TCGCTGCGCTCGGTCGTTCGGCTGCGGCGAGCGGTATCAGCTCACTCAAAGGCGGTAATACGGTTATCCA
CAGAATCAGGGGATAACGCAGGAAAGAACATGTGAGCAAAAGGCCAGCAAAAGGCCAGGAACCGTAAAAA
GGCCGCGTTGCTGGCGTTTTTCCATAGGCTCCGCCCCCCTGACGAGCATCACAAAAATCGACGCTCAAGT
CAGAGGTGGCGAAACCCGACAGGACTATAAAGATACCAGGCGTTTCCCCCTGGAAGCTCCCTCGTGCGCT
CTCCTGTTCCGACCCTGCCGCTTACCGGATACCTGTCCGCCTTTCTCCCTTCGGGAAGCGTGGCGCTTTC
TCATAGCTCACGCTGTAGGTATCTCAGTTCGGTGTAGGTCGTTCGCTCCAAGCTGGGCTGTGTGCACGAA
CCCCCCGTTCAGCCCGACCGCTGCGCCTTATCCGGTAACTATCGTCTTGAGTCCAACCCGGTAAGACACG
ACTTATCGCCACTGGCAGCAGCCACTGGTAACAGGATTAGCAGAGCGAGGTATGTAGGCGGTGCTACAGA
GTTCTTGAAGTGGTGGCCTAACTACGGCTACACTAGAAGAACAGTATTTGGTATCTGCGCTCTGCTGAAG
CCAGTTACCTTCGGAAAAAGAGTTGGTAGCTCTTGATCCGGCAAACAAACCACCGCTGGTAGCGGTGGTT
TTTTTGTTTGCAAGCAGCAGATTACGCGCAGAAAAAAAGGATCTCAAGAAGATCCTTTGATCTTTTCTAC
GGGGTCTGACGCTCAGTGGAACGAAAACTCACGTTAAGGGATTTTGGTCATGAGATTATCAAAAAGGATC
TTCACCTAGATCCTTTTAAATTAAAAATGAAGTTTTAAATCAATCTAAAGTATATATGAGTAAACTTGGT
CTGACAGTTACCAATGCTTAATCAGTGAGGCACCTATCTCAGCGATCTGTCTATTTCGTTCATCCATAGT
TGCCTGACTCCCCGTCGTGTAGATAACTACGATACGGGAGGGCTTACCATCTGGCCCCAGTGCTGCAATG
ATACCGCGAGACCCACGCTCACCGGCTCCAGATTTATCAGCAATAAACCAGCCAGCCGGAAGGGCCGAGC
GCAGAAGTGGTCCTGCAACTTTATCCGCCTCCATCCAGTCTATTAATTGTTGCCGGGAAGCTAGAGTAAG
TAGTTCGCCAGTTAATAGTTTGCGCAACGTTGTTGCCATTGCTACAGGCATCGTGGTGTCACGCTCGTCG
TTTGGTATGGCTTCATTCAGCTCCGGTTCCCAACGATCAAGGCGAGTTACATGATCCCCCATGTTGTGCA
AAAAAGCGGTTAGCTCCTTCGGTCCTCCGATCGTTGTCAGAAGTAAGTTGGCCGCAGTGTTATCACTCAT
GGTTATGGCAGCACTGCATAATTCTCTTACTGTCATGCCATCCGTAAGATGCTTTTCTGTGACTGGTGAG
TACTCAACCAAGTCATTCTGAGAATAGTGTATGCGGCGACCGAGTTGCTCTTGCCCGGCGTCAATACGGG
ATAATACCGCGCCACATAGCAGAACTTTAAAAGTGCTCATCATTGGAAAACGTTCTTCGGGGCGAAAACT
CTCAAGGATCTTACCGCTGTTGAGATCCAGTTCGATGTAACCCACTCGTGCACCCAACTGATCTTCAGCA
TCTTTTACTTTCACCAGCGTTTCTGGGTGAGCAAAAACAGGAAGGCAAAATGCCGCAAAAAAGGGAATAA
GGGCGACACGGAAATGTTGAATACTCATACTCTTCCTTTTTCAATATTATTGAAGCATTTATCAGGGTTA
TTGTCTCATGAGCGGATACATATTTGAATGTATTTAGAAAAATAAACAAATAGGGGTTCCGCGCACATTT
CCCCGAAAAGTGCCACCTGACGTC
